Addgene plasmid #184507: pCI pHluorin Syt6
Purpose: Mammalian expression of Synaptotagmin 6 with pH-sensitive fluorescent protein
Depositing lab: Edwin Chapman. Depositing organization: University of Wisconsin, Madison. Publication: Axonal and dendritic synaptotagmin isoforms revealed by a pHluorin-syt functional screen. Dean C, Dunning FM, Liu H, Bomba-Warczak E, Martens H, Bharat V, Ahmed S, Chapman ER. Mol Biol Cell. 2012 May;23(9):1715-27. doi: 10.1091/mbc.E11-08-0707. Epub 2012 Mar 7. PubMed 22398727.
Backbone
  Vector backbone: pCI
  Backbone manufacturer: Promega
  Backbone size w/o insert (bp): 4006
  Vector type: Mammalian Expression
Growth in bacteria
  Bacterial resistance: Ampicillin, 100 μg/mL
  Growth temperature: 37°C
  Growth strain: DH5alpha
  Copy number: High Copy
Gene/Insert
  Gene/Insert name: Synaptotagmin 6
  Species: M. musculus (mouse)
  Insert size (bp): 2394
  Entrez Gene: Syt6 (a.k.a. AW048930, 3110037A08Rik)
  Tag / fusion protein: Super Ecliptic pHluorin (N terminal on backbone)
  Cloning method: Unknown
Resource information
  A portion of this plasmid was derived from a plasmid made by: Mitsunori Fukuda, Tohoku University
Terms and licenses: Academic/Nonprofit Terms; Industry Terms: Not Available to Industry
Depositor comments: The first codon of the Synpatotagmin has been removed
How to cite: pCI pHluorin Syt6 was a gift from Edwin Chapman (Addgene plasmid # 184507 ; http://n2t.net/addgene:184507 ; RRID:Addgene_184507)
