[The description below was written by a language model from this plasmid's Addgene catalogue record and pLannotate feature annotations shown in this document.]
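Description:
pCI pHluorin Syt6 is a mammalian expression plasmid built on the Promega pCI backbone and encodes mouse synaptotagmin 6 (Syt6) fused at its N-terminus to superecliptic pHluorin, a pH-sensitive GFP variant. It is propagated in E. coli as a high-copy plasmid through a ColE1/pUC-type origin, with selection by ampicillin via the β-lactamase gene. An f1 origin is also present for single-stranded DNA production. The short annotated fragments of lacZα, bom, rop and SV40 large T antigen are backbone remnants rather than functional elements.

Expression is driven by the human CMV immediate-early enhancer and promoter, followed by the pCI chimeric β-globin/immunoglobulin intron, which generally improves mRNA processing and expression. A T7 promoter lies upstream of the coding region, which could support in vitro transcription, and a Xenopus β-globin 5'-UTR acts as a translational enhancer. The open reading frame begins with a bovine prolactin signal sequence, continues into superecliptic pHluorin and then into Syt6, whose first codon was removed according to the depositor. An SV40 polyadenylation signal terminates the transcript. The signal sequence presumably directs the N-terminal pHluorin across the membrane so that it sits in the vesicle lumen. There its fluorescence is quenched at acidic pH and rises when the vesicle fuses with the plasma membrane and the lumen is exposed to neutral pH.

The construct belongs to a set of pHluorin-tagged synaptotagmin isoforms used in a functional screen of axonal and dendritic synaptotagmins. It is suited to live imaging of the trafficking, exocytosis and recycling of Syt6-bearing organelles in transfected mammalian cells. The cloning method is not recorded, and part of the plasmid derives from a construct made in another laboratory.
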