Features (pLannotate 1.2.2; 17 found; start..end, strand, type, name):
    140..517     +  enhancer       CMV enhancer: human cytomegalovirus immediate early enhancer
    519..718     +  promoter       CMV promoter: human cytomegalovirus (CMV) immediate early promoter
    857..989     +  intron         chimeric intron: chimera between introns from human β-globin and immunoglobulin heavy chain genes
   1034..1052    +  promoter       T7 promoter: promoter for bacteriophage T7 RNA polymerase
   1069..1111    +  5'UTR          Xenopus globin 5'-UTR: translational enhancer from the 5'-UTR of the major beta-globin gene of Xenopus laevis
   1120..1209    +  CDS            prolactin signal sequence: signal sequence from bovine prolactin
   1228..1938    +  CDS            superecliptic pHluorin: pH-sensitive mutant of green fluorescent protein (Ng et al., 2002) excited strongly by blue light at neutral pH but minimally fluorescent at acidic pH
   1987..3510    +  CDS            Syt6: SYT6_MOUSE - Experimental evidence at protein level: Swiss-Prot protein existence level 1. May be involved in Ca(2+)-dependent exocytosis of secretory vesicles through Ca(2+) and phospholipid binding to the C2 domain or may serve as Ca(2+) sensors in the process of vesicular trafficking and exocytosis (By similarity). May mediate Ca(2+)-regulation of exocytosis in acrosomal reaction in sperm (PubMed:15774481). From Mus musculus (Mouse).
   3537..3658    -  polyA_signal   SV40 poly(A) signal: SV40 polyadenylation signal
   3681..3749    -  CDS            large T antigen (fragment): large T antigen from SV40 (simian virus 40)
   3768..3835    +  CDS            lacZα (fragment): LacZα fragment of β-galactosidase; lacZ fragment
   3839..4267    +  rep_origin     f1 ori (sequence partly withheld): f1 bacteriophage origin of replication; arrow indicates direction of (+) strand synthesis
   4295..4394    -  misc_feature   bom (fragment): basis of mobility region from pBR322
   4496..4531    -  CDS            rop (fragment): Rop protein, which maintains plasmids at low copy number; rop
   4626..4730    +  promoter       AmpR promoter: bla
   4731..5591    +  CDS            AmpR: β-lactamase; bla; confers resistance to ampicillin, carbenicillin, and related antibiotics
   5762..6350    +  rep_origin     ori: high-copy-number ColE1/pMB1/pBR322/pUC origin of replication
>Addgene plasmid #184507 | pCI pHluorin Syt6 | addgene full sequence | sequence record 414386 | Addgene NGS Result
TCAATATTGGCCATTAGCCATATTATTCATTGGTTATATAGCATAAATCAATATTGGCTATTGGCCATTG
CATACGTTGTATCTATATCATAATATGTACATTTATATTGGCTCATGTCCAATATGACCGCCATGTTGGC
ATTGATTATTGACTAGTTATTAATAGTAATCAATTACGGGGTCATTAGTTCATAGCCCATATATGGAGTT
CCGCGTTACATAACTTACGGTAAATGGCCCGCCTGGCTGACCGCCCAACGACCCCCGCCCATTGACGTCA
ATAATGACGTATGTTCCCATAGTAACGCCAATAGGGACTTTCCATTGACGTCAATGGGTGGAGTATTTAC
GGTAAACTGCCCACTTGGCAGTACATCAAGTGTATCATATGCCAAGTCCGCCCCCTATTGACGTCAATGA
CGGTAAATGGCCCGCCTGGCATTATGCCCAGTACATGACCTTACGGGACTTTCCTACTTGGCAGTACATC
TACGTATTAGTCATCGCTATTACCATGGTGATGCGGTTTTGGCAGTACACCAATGGGCGTGGATAGCGGT
TTGACTCACGGGGATTTCCAAGTCTCCACCCCATTGACGTCAATGGGAGTTTGTTTTGGCACCAAAATCA
ACGGGACTTTCCAAAATGTCGTAATAACCCCGCCCCGTTGACGCAAATGGGCGGTAGGCGTGTACGGTGG
GAGGTCTATATAAGCAGAGCTCGTTTAGTGAACCGTCAGATCACTAGAAGCTTTATTGCGGTAGTTTATC
ACAGTTAAATTGCTAACGCAGTCAGTGCTTCTGACACAACAGTCTCGAACTTAAGCTGCAGAAGTTGGTC
GTGAGGCACTGGGCAGGTAAGTATCAAGGTTACAAGACAGGTTTAAGGAGACCAATAGAAACTGGGCTTG
TCGAGACAGAGAAGACTCTTGCGTTTCTGATAGGCACCTATTGGTCTTACTGACATCCACTTTGCCTTTC
TCTCCACAGGTGTCCACTCCCAGTTCAATTACAGCTCTTAAGGCTAGAGTACTTAATACGACTCACTATA
GGCTAGCCTCGAGAATTCCTTGTTCTTTTTGCAGAAGCTCAGAATAAACGCTCAACTTTGGCAGATACCA
TGGACAGCAAAGGTTCGTCGCAGAAAGGGTCCCGCCTGCTCCTGCTGCTGGTGGTGTCAAATCTACTCTT
GTGCCAGGGTGTGGTCTCCGATATCGGTACCACGCGTAGTAAAGGCGAAGAACTTTTCACTGGAGTTGTC
CCAATTCTTGTTGAATTAGATGGTGATGTTAATGGGCACAAATTTTCTGTCAGTGGAGAGGGTGAAGGTG
ATGCAACATACGGAAAACTTACCCTTAAATTTATTTGCACTACTGGAAAACTACCTGTTCCTTGGCCAAC
ACTTGTCACTACTTTAACTTATGGTGTTCAATGCTTTTCAAGATACCCAGATCATATGAAACGGCATGAC
TTTTTCAAGAGTGCCATGCCCGAAGGTTATGTACAGGAAAGAACTATATTTTTCAAAGATGACGGGAACT
ACAAGACACGTGCTGAAGTCAAGTTTGAAGGTGATACCCTTGTTAATAGAATCGAGTTAAAAGGTATTGA
TTTTAAAGAAGATGGAAACATTCTTGGACACAAATTGGAATACAACTATAACGATCACCAGGTGTACATC
ATGGCAGACAAACAAAAGAATGGAATCAAAGCTAACTTCAAAATTAGACACAACATTGAAGATGGAGGCG
TTCAACTAGCAGACCATTATCAACAAAATACTCCAATTGGCGATGGGCCCGTCCTTTTACCAGACAACCA
TTACCTGTTTACAACTTCTACTCTTTCGAAAGATCCCAACGAAAAGAGAGACCACATGGTCCTTCTTGAG
TTTGTAACAGCTGCTGGGATTACACATGGCATGGATGAACTATACAAAGAATTCTCAGGCGGAAGCGGAG
GCTCCGGCGGGAGCGGCGGAAGCGGAGTTTGGGGGGCCGGAGGGCCTCGGTGCCAGGCGGCGCTCGCGGT
CCTGGCTTCTCTGTGCCGGGCCCGGCCGCCCCCTCTCGGGCTGGACGTTGAGACTTGTCGGAGCTTCGAG
CTGCAGTCCCCGGAGCAGAGTCCAAGCGCGGCAGACTCAGGCACCTCTGTCAGCCTCCTCGCCGTGGTAG
TTATTGTGTGTGGCGTGGCCCTGGTGGCAGTTTTTCTCTTTCTCTTTTGGAAGCTGTGCTGGATGCCCTG
GAGGAAGAAAGAGGCCTCCAGCCCTTCTTCTGCTAACCCTGCTTCAGAGACTCTCCAGAGCCCCAGCTCC
AGAGGCAACATGGCGGATAAGCTGAAGGACCCCAGTGCCCTGGGCTTCCTGGAGGCAGCTGTGAAGATCA
GCCACACTTCCCCAGACATCCCAGCCGAGGTGCAGATGTCGGTCAAAGAGCACATCATGCGCCACACAAA
GCTGCAGCGACAGACCACAGAGCCAGCATCCTCCACCAGGCACACATCCTTCAAGCGCCACCTGCCACGA
CAGATGCATGTCTCCAGCGTGGACTATGGCAATGAGCTGCCGCCGGCTGCCGCCGAGCAGCCCACCAGTA
TTGGCCGTATCAAGCCTGAGCTTTACAAGCAGAAGTCAGTGGATGGGGATGATGCCAAGTCGGAGGCCGC
CAAGAGCTGTGGGAAGATCAACTTCAGCCTCCGCTATGACTATGAAAGCGAGACGCTGATTGTGCGCATC
CTGAAGGCCTTTGACCTCCCTGCCAAGGACTTTTGCGGAAGTTCTGACCCTTATGTTAAGATCTACCTCC
TGCCTGACCGCAAGTGCAAGCTGCAGACCCGGGTGCACCGCAAGACCCTGAACCCCACCTTTGATGAGAA
CTTCCACTTCCCCGTGCCCTACGAGGAGCTGGCTGACCGCAAGCTGCATCTCAGTGTCTTTGACTTTGAC
CGCTTCTCCCGCCATGACATGATTGGGGAGGTCATCCTGGACAATCTCTTTGAGGCCTCTGACCTGTCCC
GGGAGACCTCCATCTGGAAGGACATCCAGTACGCTACTAGTGAAAGTGTGGACTTGGGAGAGATCATGTT
CTCCCTCTGCTACCTGCCCACAGCAGGCAGGCTCACCCTCACAGTGATCAAGTGTCGAAATCTCAAAGCA
ATGGACATCACAGGCTACTCAGATCCCTACGTCAAAGTATCCCTACTGTGTGATGGACGGAGGCTGAAAA
AGAAGAAAACGACCATAAAAAAGAACACCCTAAACCCCGTCTACAACGAGGCCATCATCTTTGACATCCC
CCCAGAAAACATGGACCAAGTGAGCCTGCTCATCTCCGTTATGGACTATGATAGAGTTGGCCACAACGAG
ATCATAGGAGTCTGTAGAGTGGGGATCAATGCTGAAGGCCTTGGCAGGGACCACTGGAATGAGATGTTGG
CGTACCCACGAAAGCCCATTGCGCACTGGCACTCCTTGGTGGAGGTAAAGAAATCCTTCAAAGAGGGGAC
CCCTCGGTTGTGAGCGGCCGCTTCGAGCAGACATGATAAGATACATTGATGAGTTTGGACAAACCACAAC
TAGAATGCAGTGAAAAAAATGCTTTATTTGTGAAATTTGTGATGCTATTGCTTTATTTGTAACCATTATA
AGCTGCAATAAACAAGTTAACAACAACAATTGCATTCATTTTATGTTTCAGGTTCAGGGGGAGATGTGGG
AGGTTTTTTAAAGCAAGTAAAACCTCTACAAATGTGGTAAAATCGATAAGGATCCGGGCTGGCGTAATAG
CGAAGAGGCCCGCACCGATCGCCCTTCCCAACAGTTGCGCAGCCTGAATGGCGAATGG
[124 nt withheld, positions 3839-3962]
C
[91 nt withheld, positions 3964-4054]
A
[49 nt withheld, positions 4056-4104]
CCTTTGACGTTGGAGTCCACGTTCTTT
[37 nt withheld, positions 4132-4168]
ACCCTATCTCGGTCTATTCTTTTGATTTATAAGGGATTTTGCCGATTTCGGCCTATTGGTTAAAAAATGA
GCTGATTTAACAAAAATTTAACGCGAATTTTAACAAAATATTAACGCTTACAATTTCCTGATGCGGTATT
TTCTCCTTACGCATCTGTGCGGTATTTCACACCGCATATGGTGCACTCTCAGTACAATCTGCTCTGATGC
CGCATAGTTAAGCCAGCCCCGACACCCGCCAACACCCGCTGACGCGCCCTGACGGGCTTGTCTGCTCCCG
GCATCCGCTTACAGACAAGCTGTGACCGTCTCCGGGAGCTGCATGTGTCAGAGGTTTTCACCGTCATCAC
CGAAACGCGCGAGACGAAAGGGCCTCGTGATACGCCTATTTTTATAGGTTAATGTCATGATAATAATGGT
TTCTTAGACGTCAGGTGGCACTTTTCGGGGAAATGTGCGCGGAACCCCTATTTGTTTATTTTTCTAAATA
CATTCAAATATGTATCCGCTCATGAGACAATAACCCTGATAAATGCTTCAATAATATTGAAAAAGGAAGA
GTATGAGTATTCAACATTTCCGTGTCGCCCTTATTCCCTTTTTTGCGGCATTTTGCCTTCCTGTTTTTGC
TCACCCAGAAACGCTGGTGAAAGTAAAAGATGCTGAAGATCAGTTGGGTGCACGAGTGGGTTACATCGAA
CTGGATCTCAACAGCGGTAAGATCCTTGAGAGTTTTCGCCCCGAAGAACGTTTTCCAATGATGAGCACTT
TTAAAGTTCTGCTATGTGGCGCGGTATTATCCCGTATTGACGCCGGGCAAGAGCAACTCGGTCGCCGCAT
ACACTATTCTCAGAATGACTTGGTTGAGTACTCACCAGTCACAGAAAAGCATCTTACGGATGGCATGACA
GTAAGAGAATTATGCAGTGCTGCCATAACCATGAGTGATAACACTGCGGCCAACTTACTTCTGACAACGA
TCGGAGGACCGAAGGAGCTAACCGCTTTTTTGCACAACATGGGGGATCATGTAACTCGCCTTGATCGTTG
GGAACCGGAGCTGAATGAAGCCATACCAAACGACGAGCGTGACACCACGATGCCTGTAGCAATGGCAACA
ACGTTGCGCAAACTATTAACTGGCGAACTACTTACTCTAGCTTCCCGGCAACAATTAATAGACTGGATGG
AGGCGGATAAAGTTGCAGGACCACTTCTGCGCTCGGCCCTTCCGGCTGGCTGGTTTATTGCTGATAAATC
TGGAGCCGGTGAGCGTGGGTCTCGCGGTATCATTGCAGCACTGGGGCCAGATGGTAAGCCCTCCCGTATC
GTAGTTATCTACACGACGGGGAGTCAGGCAACTATGGATGAACGAAATAGACAGATCGCTGAGATAGGTG
CCTCACTGATTAAGCATTGGTAACTGTCAGACCAAGTTTACTCATATATACTTTAGATTGATTTAAAACT
TCATTTTTAATTTAAAAGGATCTAGGTGAAGATCCTTTTTGATAATCTCATGACCAAAATCCCTTAACGT
GAGTTTTCGTTCCACTGAGCGTCAGACCCCGTAGAAAAGATCAAAGGATCTTCTTGAGATCCTTTTTTTC
TGCGCGTAATCTGCTGCTTGCAAACAAAAAAACCACCGCTACCAGCGGTGGTTTGTTTGCCGGATCAAGA
GCTACCAACTCTTTTTCCGAAGGTAACTGGCTTCAGCAGAGCGCAGATACCAAATACTGTTCTTCTAGTG
TAGCCGTAGTTAGGCCACCACTTCAAGAACTCTGTAGCACCGCCTACATACCTCGCTCTGCTAATCCTGT
TACCAGTGGCTGCTGCCAGTGGCGATAAGTCGTGTCTTACCGGGTTGGACTCAAGACGATAGTTACCGGA
TAAGGCGCAGCGGTCGGGCTGAACGGGGGGTTCGTGCACACAGCCCAGCTTGGAGCGAACGACCTACACC
GAACTGAGATACCTACAGCGTGAGCTATGAGAAAGCGCCACGCTTCCCGAAGGGAGAAAGGCGGACAGGT
ATCCGGTAAGCGGCAGGGTCGGAACAGGAGAGCGCACGAGGGAGCTTCCAGGGGGAAACGCCTGGTATCT
TTATAGTCCTGTCGGGTTTCGCCACCTCTGACTTGAGCGTCGATTTTTGTGATGCTCGTCAGGGGGGCGG
AGCCTATGGAAAAACGCCAGCAACGCGGCCTTTTTACGGTTCCTGGCCTTTTGCTGGCCTTTTGCTCACA
TGGCTCGACAGATCT
